Addgene plasmid #103207: LSB-hsa-miR-129-5p
Purpose: Used to sense miRNA activity using fluorescence based tools. hsa-miR-129-5p target in 3' UTR of of mKate. miRNA activity can be measured by the repression of mKate2 relative to EBFP2 fluorescent proteins . Plasmid is inherently unstable; please see Depositor Comments
Depositing lab: Ron Weiss. Depositing organization: Massachusetts Institute of Technology. Publication: A mixed antagonistic/synergistic miRNA repression model enables accurate predictions of multi-input miRNA sensor activity. Gam JJ, Babb J, Weiss R. Nat Commun. 2018 Jun 22;9(1):2430. doi: 10.1038/s41467-018-04575-0. PubMed 29934631.
Backbone
  Vector backbone: Low Sensor Backbone (LSB)
  Vector type: Mammalian Expression, Synthetic Biology
Growth in bacteria
  Bacterial resistance: Ampicillin and Kanamycin, 100 & 50 μg/mL
  Growth temperature: 30°C
  Growth strain: NEB Stable
  Copy number: High Copy
Gene/Insert
  Gene/Insert name: hsa-miR-129-5p target
  Species: H. sapiens (human)
  Promoter: EF-1a
  Cloning method: Gibson Cloning
Terms and licenses: Academic/Nonprofit Terms; Industry Terms: Not Available to Industry
Depositor comments: Please note that this plasmid is inherently unstable due to a repeating poly A element. We recommend performing a diagnostic digest on multiple colonies upon receipt. The depositors would like to note the presence of several discrepancies between the depositor sequence and physical plasmid sequence. In particular, the sequences upstream and downstream of the puromycin coding region have 10 bp insertions which do not affect the ability to perform puromycin selection. The sequences for those regions within the physical plasmids are as follows: Upstream of Puro: GAATTCGACCGCCTGTCTCAAGGTGCCACC; Downstream of Puro: GCTTTGAGACTACGCGTGAATTCACTCCTC.
How to cite: LSB-hsa-miR-129-5p was a gift from Ron Weiss (Addgene plasmid # 103207 ; http://n2t.net/addgene:103207 ; RRID:Addgene_103207)
