[The description below was written by a language model from this plasmid's Addgene catalogue record and pLannotate feature annotations shown in this document.]
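Description:
LSB-hsa-miR-129-5p is an 11 kb mammalian expression plasmid built on the Low Sensor Backbone (LSB) and designed as a two-colour fluorescent sensor of microRNA activity. It replicates in E. coli from a high-copy ColE1/pUC-type origin and carries both AmpR (β-lactamase) and KanR (aminoglycoside phosphotransferase) markers, matching the dual ampicillin/kanamycin selection listed in the record. A puromycin N-acetyltransferase coding sequence followed by a rabbit β-globin poly(A) signal allows puromycin selection in mammalian cells. No promoter for this cassette is annotated in the feature table.

The payload consists of two parallel transcription units in the same orientation. Each is driven by the human EF-1α core promoter with its intron A, flanked by Gateway attB4/attB1/attB2 scars left from assembly, and terminated by a β-globin 3' region and poly(A) signal. The first unit encodes the red fluorescent protein mKate2. According to the catalogue, the hsa-miR-129-5p target lies in its 3' UTR, although this site is not annotated in the feature table; it presumably falls in the unannotated stretch between the mKate2 coding sequence and the polyadenylation signal. The second unit encodes the blue protein EBFP2 without a target site and serves as an internal reference for plasmid dose and expression. When miR-129-5p is active in a transfected cell, mKate2 output is repressed relative to EBFP2, so the red-to-blue ratio reports miRNA activity.

The depositor notes that the repeated poly(A) elements make the plasmid inherently unstable. The physical plasmid also differs slightly from the deposited sequence, including short insertions flanking the puromycin coding region that do not impair selection.
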