Features (pLannotate 1.2.2; 28 found; start..end, strand, type, name):
     87..675     -  rep_origin     ori: high-copy-number ColE1/pMB1/pBR322/pUC origin of replication
    846..1706    -  CDS            AmpR: β-lactamase; bla; confers resistance to ampicillin, carbenicillin, and related antibiotics
   1707..1778    -  promoter       AmpR promoter: bla
   1857..2456    +  CDS            PuroR: puromycin N-acetyltransferase; pac from Streptomyces alboniger; confers resistance to puromycin
   2461..2541    +  CDS            HBB (fragment): HBB_PONPY - Experimental evidence at transcript level: Swiss-Prot protein existence level 2. Involved in oxygen transport from the lung to the various peripheral tissues. From Pongo pygmaeus (Bornean orangutan).
   2612..2667    +  polyA_signal   β-globin poly(A) signal: rabbit β-globin polyadenylation signal (Gil and Proudfoot, 1987)
   3646..3666    +  protein_bind   attB4: mutant version of attB; core recombination site for the Gateway® BP reaction BP Clonase™
   3734..3945    +  promoter       EF-1α core promoter: core promoter for human elongation factor EF-1α
   3946..4884    +  intron         EF-1α intron A: intron upstream of the start codon of human EF-1α
   4911..4931    +  protein_bind   attB1: mutant version of attB; core recombination site for the Gateway® BP reaction BP Clonase™
   4951..5646    +  CDS            mKate2: mKate2 is a basic (constitutively fluorescent) red fluorescent protein published in 2009, derived from Entacmaea quadricolor. It is reported to be a rapidly-maturing monomer with moderate acid sensitivity.
   5666..5690    -  protein_bind   attB2: mutant version of attB; recombination site for the Gateway® BP reaction BP Clonase™
   5830..5904    +  CDS            HBB (fragment): HBB_PONPY - Experimental evidence at transcript level: Swiss-Prot protein existence level 2. Involved in oxygen transport from the lung to the various peripheral tissues. From Pongo pygmaeus (Bornean orangutan).
   5975..6030    +  polyA_signal   β-globin poly(A) signal: rabbit β-globin polyadenylation signal (Gil and Proudfoot, 1987)
   6414..6439    +  misc_feature   SA: splice acceptor site
   7111..7131    +  protein_bind   attB4: mutant version of attB; core recombination site for the Gateway® BP reaction BP Clonase™
   7199..7410    +  promoter       EF-1α core promoter: core promoter for human elongation factor EF-1α
   7411..8349    +  intron         EF-1α intron A: intron upstream of the start codon of human EF-1α
   8376..8396    +  protein_bind   attB1: mutant version of attB; core recombination site for the Gateway® BP reaction BP Clonase™
   8407..9123    +  CDS            EBFP2: EBFP2 is a basic (constitutively fluorescent) blue fluorescent protein published in 2007, derived from Aequorea victoria. It is reported to be a rapidly-maturing monomer with moderate acid sensitivity.
   9131..9155    -  protein_bind   attB2: mutant version of attB; recombination site for the Gateway® BP reaction BP Clonase™
   9159..9239    +  CDS            HBB (fragment): HBB_PONPY - Experimental evidence at transcript level: Swiss-Prot protein existence level 2. Involved in oxygen transport from the lung to the various peripheral tissues. From Pongo pygmaeus (Bornean orangutan).
   9310..9365    +  polyA_signal   β-globin poly(A) signal: rabbit β-globin polyadenylation signal (Gil and Proudfoot, 1987)
   9748..9770    -  protein_bind   lac operator (fragment): The lac repressor binds to the lac operator to inhibit transcription in E. coli. This inhibition can be relieved by adding lactose or isopropyl-β-D-thiogalactopyranoside (IPTG). lac repressor encoded by lacI
   9774..9804    -  promoter       lac promoter: promoter for the E. coli lac operon
   9819..9840    -  protein_bind   CAP binding site: CAP binding activates transcription in the presence of cAMP. E. coli catabolite activator protein
   9853..9892    -  CDS            lacI (fragment): lac repressor; lacI; The lac repressor binds to the lac operator to inhibit transcription in E. coli. This inhibition can be relieved by adding lactose or isopropyl-β-D-thiogalactopyranoside (IPTG).
  10065..10874   +  CDS            KanR: aminoglycoside phosphotransferase; aph(3')-Ia; confers resistance to kanamycin in bacteria or G418 (Geneticin®) in eukaryotes
>Addgene plasmid #103207 | LSB-hsa-miR-129-5p | depositor full sequence | sequence record 195463 | Full Sequence
AATTGAGGGGATAACGCAGGAAAGAACATGTGAGCAAAAGGCCAGCAAAAGGCCAGGAACCGTAAAAAGG
CCGCGTTGCTGGCGTTTTTCCATAGGCTCCGCCCCCCTGACGAGCATCACAAAAATCGACGCTCAAGTCA
GAGGTGGCGAAACCCGACAGGACTATAAAGATACCAGGCGTTTCCCCCTGGAAGCTCCCTCGTGCGCTCT
CCTGTTCCGACCCTGCCGCTTACCGGATACCTGTCCGCCTTTCTCCCTTCGGGAAGCGTGGCGCTTTCTC
ATAGCTCACGCTGTAGGTATCTCAGTTCGGTGTAGGTCGTTCGCTCCAAGCTGGGCTGTGTGCACGAACC
CCCCGTTCAGCCCGACCGCTGCGCCTTATCCGGTAACTATCGTCTTGAGTCCAACCCGGTAAGACACGAC
TTATCGCCACTGGCAGCAGCCACTGGTAACAGGATTAGCAGAGCGAGGTATGTAGGCGGTGCTACAGAGT
TCTTGAAGTGGTGGCCTAACTACGGCTACACTAGAAGAACAGTATTTGGTATCTGCGCTCTGCTGAAGCC
AGTTACCTTCGGAAAAAGAGTTGGTAGCTCTTGATCCGGCAAACAAACCACCGCTGGTAGCGGTGGTTTT
TTTGTTTGCAAGCAGCAGATTACGCGCAGAAAAAAAGGATCTCAAGAAGATCCTTTGATCTTTTCTACGG
GGTCTGACGCTCAGTGGAACGAAAACTCACGTTAAGGGATTTTGGTCATGAGATTATCAAAAAGGATCTT
CACCTAGATCCTTTTAAATTAAAAATGAAGTTTTAAATCAATCTAAAGTATATATGAGTAAACTTGGTCT
GACAGTTACCAATGCTTAATCAGTGAGGCACCTATCTCAGCGATCTGTCTATTTCGTTCATCCATAGTTG
CCTGACTCCCCGTCGTGTAGATAACTACGATACGGGAGGGCTTACCATCTGGCCCCAGTGCTGCAATGAT
ACCGCGAGAACCACGCTCACCGGCTCCAGATTTATCAGCAATAAACCAGCCAGCCGGAAGGGCCGAGCGC
AGAAGTGGTCCTGCAACTTTATCCGCCTCCATCCAGTCTATTAATTGTTGCCGGGAAGCTAGAGTAAGTA
GTTCGCCAGTTAATAGTTTGCGCAACGTTGTTGCCATTGCTACAGGCATCGTGGTGTCACGCTCGTCGTT
TGGTATGGCTTCATTCAGCTCCGGTTCCCAACGATCAAGGCGAGTTACATGATCCCCCATGTTGTGCAAA
AAAGCGGTTAGCTCCTTCGGTCCTCCGATCGTTGTCAGAAGTAAGTTGGCCGCAGTGTTATCACTCATGG
TTATGGCAGCACTGCATAATTCTCTTACTGTCATGCCATCCGTAAGATGCTTTTCTGTGACTGGTGAGTA
CTCAACCAAGTCATTCTGAGAATAGTGTATGCGGCGACCGAGTTGCTCTTGCCCGGCGTCAATACGGGAT
AATACCGCGCCACATAGCAGAACTTTAAAAGTGCTCATCATTGGAAAACGTTCTTCGGGGCGAAAACTCT
CAAGGATCTTACCGCTGTTGAGATCCAGTTCGATGTAACCCACTCGTGCACCCAACTGATCTTCAGCATC
TTTTACTTTCACCAGCGTTTCTGGGTGAGCAAAAACAGGAAGGCAAAATGCCGCAAAAAAGGGAATAAGG
GCGACACGGAAATGTTGAATACTCATACTCTTCCTTTTTCAATATTATTGAAGCATTTATCAGGGTTATT
GTCTCATGAGCGGATACATATTTGAATGTAGCTCCGAATTTCTCGAGGGCTTGTCGACGACGGCGGTCTC
CGTCGTCAGGATCATGAATTCGACCCGCCTGCCACCATGACCGAGTACAAGCCCACGGTGCGCCTCGCCA
CCCGCGACGACGTCCCCCGGGCCGTACGCACCCTCGCCGCCGCGTTCGCCGACTACCCCGCCACGCGCCA
CACCGTCGACCCGGACCGCCACATCGAGCGGGTCACCGAGCTGCAAGAACTCTTCCTCACGCGCGTCGGG
CTCGACATCGGCAAGGTGTGGGTCGCGGACGACGGCGCCGCGGTGGCGGTCTGGACCACGCCGGAGAGCG
TCGAAGCGGGGGCGGTGTTCGCCGAGATCGGCCCGCGCATGGCCGAGTTGAGCGGTTCCCGGCTGGCCGC
GCAGCAACAGATGGAAGGCCTCCTGGCGCCGCACCGGCCCAAGGAGCCCGCGTGGTTCCTGGCCACCGTC
GGCGTCTCGCCCGACCACCAGGGCAAGGGTCTGGGCAGCGCCGTCGTGCTCCCCGGAGTGGAGGCGGCCG
AGCGCGCCGGGGTGCCCGCCTTCCTGGAGACATCCGCGCCCCGCAACCTCCCCTTCTACGAGCGGCTCGG
CTTCACCGTCACCGCCGACGTCGAGGTGCCCGAAGGACCGCGCACCTGGTGCATGACCCGCAAGCCCGGT
GCCTGATACGCGTGAATTCACTCCTCAGGTGCAGGCTGCCTATCAGAAGGTGGTGGCTGGTGTGGCCAAT
GCCCTGGCTCACAAATACCACTGAGATCTTTTTCCCTCTGCCAAAAATTATGGGGACATCATGAAGCCCC
TTGAGCATCTGACTTCTGGCTAATAAAGGAAATTTATTTTCATTGCAATAGTGTGTTGGAATTTTTTGTG
TCTCTCACTCGGAAGGACATATGGGAGGGCAAATCATTTAAAACATCAGAATGAGTATTTGGTTTAGAGT
TTGGCAACATATGCCCATATGCTGGCTGCCATGAACAAAGGTTGGCTATAAAGAGGTCATCAGTATATGA
AACAGCCCCCTGCTGTCCATTCCTTATTCCATAGAAAAGCCTTGACTTGAGGTTAGATTTTTTTTATATT
TTGTTTTGTGTTATTTTTTTCTTTAACATCCCTAAAATTTTCCTTACATGTTTTACTAGCCAGATTTTTC
CTCCTCTCCTGACTACTCCCAGTCATAGCTGTCCCTCTTCTCTTATGGAGATCCCTCGACCTGCAGCCCA
AGCTTGAATTCTCTAGAATTACCCTGTTATCCCTATGCTTGGTTTACCGAGCTCTTATTGGTTTTCAAAC
TTCATTGACTGTGCCCAACGCGCCTGGGAGCTCACGGGGACAGCCCCCCCCCAAAGCCCCCAGGGATGTA
ATTACGTCCCTCCCCCGCTAGGGGGCAGCAGCGAGCCGCCCGGGGCTCCGCTCCGGTCCGGCGCTCCCCC
CGCATCCCCGAGCCGGCAGCGTGCGGGGACAGCCCGGGCACGGGGAAGGTGGCACGGGATCGCTTTCCTC
TGAACGCTTCTCGCTGCTCTTTGAGCCTGCAGACACCTGGGGGGATACGGGGAAAAAGCTAGGCTGAAAG
ACCGGTTCTTAGAATGACACGCGCCTGGGAGCTCACGGGGACAGCCCCCCCCCAAAGCCCCCAGGGATGT
AATTACGTCCCTCCCCCGCTAGGGGGCAGCAGCGAGCCGCCCGGGGCTCCGCTCCGGTCCGGCGCTCCCC
CCGCATCCCCGAGCCGGCAGCGTGCGGGGACAGCCCGGGCACGGGGAAGGTGGCACGGGATCGCTTTCCT
CTGAACGCTTCTCGCTGCTCTTTGAGCCTGCAGACACCTGGGGGGATACGGGGAAAAAGCTAACTTCTGA
GACGACAACTTTGTATAGAAAAGTTGGCTCCGAATTCGCCCTTGACAGCAGAGATCCAGTTTGGTTAATT
AATTGGCTCCGGTGCCCGTCAGTGGGCAGAGCGCACATCGCCCACAGTCCCCGAGAAGTTGTGGGGAGGG
GTCGGCAATTGAACCGGTGCCTAGAGAAGGTGGCGCGGGGTAAACTGGGAAAGTGATGTCGTGTACTGGC
TCCGCCTTTTTCCCGAGGGTGGGGGAGAACCGTATATAAGTGCAGTAGTCGCCGTGAACGTTCTTTTTCG
CAACGGGTTTGCCGCCAGAACACAGGTAAGTGCCGTGTGTGGTTCCCGCGGGCCTGGCCTCTTTACGGGT
TATGGCCCTTGCGTGCCTTGAATTACTTCCACCTGGCTGCAGTACGTGATTCTTGATCCCGAGCTTCGGG
TTGGAAGTGGGTGGGAGAGTTCGAGGCCTTGCGCTTAAGGAGCCCCTTCGCCTCGTGCTTGAGTTGAGGC
CTGGCCTGGGCGCTGGGGCCGCCGCGTGCGAATCTGGTGGCACCTTCGCGCCTGTCTCGCTGCTTTCGAT
AAGTCTCTAGCCATTTAAAATTTTTGATGACCTGCTGCGACGCTTTTTTTCTGGCAAGATAGTCTTGTAA
ATGCGGGCCAAGATCTGCACACTGGTATTTCGGTTTTTGGGGCCGCGGGCGGCGACGGGGCCCGTGCGTC
CCAGCGCACATGTTCGGCGAGGCGGGGCCTGCGAGCGCGGCCACCGAGAATCGGACGGGGGTAGTCTCAA
GCTGGCCGGCCTGCTCTGGTGCCTGGCCTCGCGCCGCCGTGTATCGCCCCGCCCTGGGCGGCAAGGCTGG
CCCGGTCGGCACCAGTTGCGTGAGCGGAAAGATGGCCGCTTCCCGGCCCTGCTGCAGGGAGCTCAAAATG
GAGGACGCGGCGCTCGGGAGAGCGGGCGGGTGAGTCACCCACACAAAGGAAAAGGGCCTTTCCGTCCTCA
GCCGTCGCTTCATGTGACTCCACGGAGTACCGGGCGCCGTCCAGGCACCTCGATTAGTTCTCGAGCTTTT
GGAGTACGTCGTCTTTAGGTTGGGGGGAGGGGTTTTATGCGATGGAGTTTCCCCACACTGAGTGGGTGGA
GACTGAAGTTAGGCCAGCTTGGCACTTGATGTAATTCTCCTTGGAATTTGCCCTTTTTGAGTTTGGATCT
TGGTTCATTCTCAAGCCTCAGACAGTGGTTCAAAGTTTTTTTCTTCCATTTCAGGTGTCGTGAGAAGGGC
GAATTCGACCCAAGTTTGTACAAAAAAGCAGGCTGGATCCAGGTGCCACCATGGTGAGCGAGCTGATTAA
GGAGAACATGCACATGAAGCTGTACATGGAGGGCACCGTGAACAACCACCACTTCAAGTGCACATCCGAG
GGCGAAGGCAAGCCCTACGAGGGCACCCAGACCATGAGAATCAAGGCGGTCGAGGGCGGCCCTCTCCCCT
TCGCCTTCGACATCCTGGCTACCAGCTTCATGTACGGCAGCAAAACCTTCATCAACCACACCCAGGGCAT
CCCCGACTTCTTTAAGCAGTCCTTCCCCGAGGGCTTCACATGGGAGAGAGTCACCACATACGAAGATGGG
GGCGTGCTGACCGCTACCCAGGACACCAGCCTCCAGGACGGCTGCCTCATCTACAACGTCAAGATCAGAG
GGGTGAACTTCCCATCCAACGGCCCTGTGATGCAGAAGAAAACACTCGGCTGGGAGGCCTCCACCGAGAC
ACTGTACCCCGCTGACGGCGGCCTGGAAGGCAGAGCCGACATGGCCCTGAAGCTCGTGGGCGGGGGCCAC
CTGATCTGCAACCTTAAGACCACATACAGATCCAAGAAACCCGCTAAGAACCTCAAGATGCCCGGCGTCT
ACTATGTGGACAGGAGACTGGAAAGAATCAAGGAGGCCGACAAAGAGACATACGTCGAGCAGCACGAGGT
GGCTGTGGCCAGATACTGCGACCTCCCTAGCAAACTGGGGCACAAACTTAATTGAGAATTCTACCACCCA
GCTTTCTTGTACAAAGTGGTACGTCTCAAGACCAGAGGTCTCTGCTTCTATGCTGGCAAGCCCAGACCGC
AAAAAGGCAAGCCCAGACCGCAAAAAGGCAAGCCCAGACCGCAAAAAGGCAAGCCCAGACCGCAAAAAGC
AACCAGAAGAGACCTGTGCTTCACTCCTCAGGTGCAGGCTGCCTATCAGAAGGTGGTGGCTGGTGTGGCC
AATGCCCTGGCTCACAAATACCACTGAGATCTTTTTCCCTCTGCCAAAAATTATGGGGACATCATGAAGC
CCCTTGAGCATCTGACTTCTGGCTAATAAAGGAAATTTATTTTCATTGCAATAGTGTGTTGGAATTTTTT
GTGTCTCTCACTCGGAAGGACATATGGGAGGGCAAATCATTTAAAACATCAGAATGAGTATTTGGTTTAG
AGTTTGGCAACATATGCCCATATGCTGGCTGCCATGAACAAAGGTTGGCTATAAAGAGGTCATCAGTATA
TGAAACAGCCCCCTGCTGTCCATTCCTTATTCCATAGAAAAGCCTTGACTTGAGGTTAGATTTTTTTTAT
ATTTTGTTTTGTGTTATTTTTTTCTTTAACATCCCTAAAATTTTCCTTACATGTTTTACTAGCCAGATTT
TTCCTCCTCTCCTGACTACTCCCAGTCATAGCTGTCCCTCTTCTCTTATGGAGATCCCGAGCGGTGCGTT
TTTATGCTTGTAGTATTGTATAATGTTTTTAAGATCCAAGCTTCTGACCTCTTCTCTTCCTCCCACAGGG
CCTCGAGACAATTGCATCGATGGTACCAGTGAAAGTCTGCAATGAATTCGAGTTGGCGCGCCTGTCATTC
TAAATCTCTCTTTCAGCCTAAAGCTTTTTCCCCGTATCCCCCCAGGTGTCTGCAGGCTCAAAGAGCAGCG
AGAAGCGTTCAGAGGAAAGCGATCCCGTGCCACCTTCCCCGTGCCCGGGCTGTCCCCGCACGCTGCCGGC
TCGGGGATGCGGGGGGAGCGCCGGACCGGAGCGGAGCCCCGGGCGGCTCGCTGCTGCCCCCTAGCGGGGG
AGGGACGTAATTACATCCCTGGGGGCTTTGGGAGGGGGCTGTCCCCGTGAGCTCCCAGGCGCGCCTGTCA
TTCTAAATCTCTCTTTCAGCCTAAAGCTTTTTCCCCGTATCCCCCCAGGTGTCTGCAGGCTCAAAGAGCA
GCGAGAAGCGTTCAGAGGAAAGCGATCCCGTGCCACCTTCCCCGTGCCCGGGCTGTCCCCGCACGCTGCC
GGCTCGGGGATGCGGGGGGAGCGCCGGACCGGAGCGGAGCCCCGGGCGGCTCGCTGCTGCCCCCTAGCGG
GGGAGGGACGTAATTACATCCCTGGGGGCTTTGGGGGGGGGCTGTCCCCGTGAGCTCCCAGGCGCGCCAA
CTCGGTACCGTATCGATGTCGACGTTAACGCTAGTGATATCAACTTTGTATAGAAAAGTTGGCTCCGAAT
TCGCCCTTGACAGCAGAGATCCAGTTTGGTTAATTAATTGGCTCCGGTGCCCGTCAGTGGGCAGAGCGCA
CATCGCCCACAGTCCCCGAGAAGTTGTGGGGAGGGGTCGGCAATTGAACCGGTGCCTAGAGAAGGTGGCG
CGGGGTAAACTGGGAAAGTGATGTCGTGTACTGGCTCCGCCTTTTTCCCGAGGGTGGGGGAGAACCGTAT
ATAAGTGCAGTAGTCGCCGTGAACGTTCTTTTTCGCAACGGGTTTGCCGCCAGAACACAGGTAAGTGCCG
TGTGTGGTTCCCGCGGGCCTGGCCTCTTTACGGGTTATGGCCCTTGCGTGCCTTGAATTACTTCCACCTG
GCTGCAGTACGTGATTCTTGATCCCGAGCTTCGGGTTGGAAGTGGGTGGGAGAGTTCGAGGCCTTGCGCT
TAAGGAGCCCCTTCGCCTCGTGCTTGAGTTGAGGCCTGGCCTGGGCGCTGGGGCCGCCGCGTGCGAATCT
GGTGGCACCTTCGCGCCTGTCTCGCTGCTTTCGATAAGTCTCTAGCCATTTAAAATTTTTGATGACCTGC
TGCGACGCTTTTTTTCTGGCAAGATAGTCTTGTAAATGCGGGCCAAGATCTGCACACTGGTATTTCGGTT
TTTGGGGCCGCGGGCGGCGACGGGGCCCGTGCGTCCCAGCGCACATGTTCGGCGAGGCGGGGCCTGCGAG
CGCGGCCACCGAGAATCGGACGGGGGTAGTCTCAAGCTGGCCGGCCTGCTCTGGTGCCTGGCCTCGCGCC
GCCGTGTATCGCCCCGCCCTGGGCGGCAAGGCTGGCCCGGTCGGCACCAGTTGCGTGAGCGGAAAGATGG
CCGCTTCCCGGCCCTGCTGCAGGGAGCTCAAAATGGAGGACGCGGCGCTCGGGAGAGCGGGCGGGTGAGT
CACCCACACAAAGGAAAAGGGCCTTTCCGTCCTCAGCCGTCGCTTCATGTGACTCCACGGAGTACCGGGC
GCCGTCCAGGCACCTCGATTAGTTCTCGAGCTTTTGGAGTACGTCGTCTTTAGGTTGGGGGGAGGGGTTT
TATGCGATGGAGTTTCCCCACACTGAGTGGGTGGAGACTGAAGTTAGGCCAGCTTGGCACTTGATGTAAT
TCTCCTTGGAATTTGCCCTTTTTGAGTTTGGATCTTGGTTCATTCTCAAGCCTCAGACAGTGGTTCAAAG
TTTTTTTCTTCCATTTCAGGTGTCGTGAGAAGGGCGAATTCGACCCAAGTTTGTACAAAAAAGCAGGCTC
GCCACCATGGTGAGCAAGGGCGAGGAGCTGTTCACCGGGGTGGTGCCCATCCTGGTCGAGCTGGACGGCG
ACGTAAACGGCCACAAGTTCAGCGTGAGGGGCGAGGGCGAGGGCGATGCCACCAACGGCAAGCTGACCCT
GAAGTTCATCTGCACCACCGGCAAGCTGCCCGTGCCCTGGCCCACCCTCGTGACCACCCTGAGCCACGGC
GTGCAGTGCTTCGCCCGCTACCCCGACCACATGAAGCAGCACGACTTCTTCAAGTCCGCCATGCCCGAAG
GCTACGTCCAGGAGCGCACCATCTTCTTCAAGGACGACGGCACCTACAAGACCCGCGCCGAGGTGAAGTT
CGAGGGCGACACCCTAGTGAACCGCATCGAGCTGAAGGGCGTCGACTTCAAGGAGGACGGCAACATCCTG
GGGCACAAGCTGGAGTACAACTTCAACAGCCACAACATCTATATCATGGCCGTCAAGCAGAAGAACGGCA
TCAAGGTGAACTTCAAGATCCGCCACAACGTGGAGGACGGCAGCGTGCAGCTCGCCGACCACTACCAGCA
GAACACCCCCATCGGCGACGGCCCCGTGCTGCTGCCCGACAGCCACTACCTGAGCACCCAGTCCGTGCTG
AGCAAAGACCCCAACGAGAAGCGCGATCACATGGTCCTGCTGGAGTTCCGCACCGCCGCCGGGATCACTC
TCGGCATGGACGAGCTGTACAAGTAATACCACCCAGCTTTCTTGTACAAAGTGGTACGCGTGAATTCACT
CCTCAGGTGCAGGCTGCCTATCAGAAGGTGGTGGCTGGTGTGGCCAATGCCCTGGCTCACAAATACCACT
GAGATCTTTTTCCCTCTGCCAAAAATTATGGGGACATCATGAAGCCCCTTGAGCATCTGACTTCTGGCTA
ATAAAGGAAATTTATTTTCATTGCAATAGTGTGTTGGAATTTTTTGTGTCTCTCACTCGGAAGGACATAT
GGGAGGGCAAATCATTTAAAACATCAGAATGAGTATTTGGTTTAGAGTTTGGCAACATATGCCCATATGC
TGGCTGCCATGAACAAAGGTTGGCTATAAAGAGGTCATCAGTATATGAAACAGCCCCCTGCTGTCCATTC
CTTATTCCATAGAAAAGCCTTGACTTGAGGTTAGATTTTTTTTATATTTTGTTTTGTGTTATTTTTTTCT
TTAACATCCCTAAAATTTTCCTTACATGTTTTACTAGCCAGATTTTTCCTCCTCTCCTGACTACTCCCAG
TCATAGCTGTCCCTCTTCTCTTATGGAGATCCCTCGACCTGCAGCCCAAGCTTGGCGTAATCATGGTCAT
AGCTGTTTCCTGTGTGAAATTGTTATCCGCTCACAATTCCACACAACATACGAGCCGGAAGCATAAAGTG
TAAAGCCTGGGGTGCCTAATGAGTGAGCTAACTCACATTAATTGCGTTGCGCTCACTGCCCGCTTTCCAG
TCGGGAAACCTGTCGTGCCAGCGGATCGACAGTACTAAGCTTGGTCTAATACCCAATCTCTCGTCTTATC
CAGATGTTTTATACGCCTCTGGCCCGTGTCTCAAAATCTCTGATGTTACATTGCACAAGATAAAATAATA
TCATCATGAACAATAAAACTGTCTGCTTACATAAACAGTAATACAAGGGGTGTTATGAGCCATATTCAAC
GGGAAACGTCGAGGCCGCGATTAAATTCCAACATGGATGCTGATTTATATGGGTATAAATGGGCTCGCGA
TAATGTCGGGCAATCAGGTGCGACAATCTATCGCTTGTATGGGAAGCCCGATGCGCCAGAGTTGTTTCTG
AAACATGGCAAAGGTAGCGTTGCCAATGATGTTACAGATGAGATGGTCAGACTAAACTGGCTGACGGAAT
TTATGCCTCTTCCGACCATCAAGCATTTTATCCGTACTCCTGATGATGCATGGTTACTCACCACTGCGAT
CCCCGGAAAAACAGCATTCCAGGTATTAGAAGAATATCCTGATTCAGGTGAAAATATTGTTGATGCGCTG
GCAGTGTTCCTGCGCCGGTTGCATTCGATTCCTGTTTGTAATTGTCCTTTTAACAGCGATCGCGTATTTC
GTCTCGCTCAGGCGCAATCACGAATGAATAACGGTTTGGTTGATGCGAGTGATTTTGATGACGAGCGTAA
TGGCTGGCCTGTTGAACAAGTCTGGAAAGAAATGCATAAACTTTTGCCATTCTCACCGGATTCAGTCGTC
ACTCATGGTGATTTCTCACTTGATAACCTTATTTTTGACGAGGGGAAATTAATAGGTTGTATTGATGTTG
GACGAGTCGGAATCGCAGACCGATACCAGGATCTTGCCATCCTATGGAACTGCCTCGGTGAGTTTTCTCC
TTCATTACAGAAACGGCTTTTTCAAAAATATGGTATTGATAATCCTGATATGAATAAATTGCAGTTTCAT
TTGATGCTCGATGAGTTTTTCTAATCAGAATTGGTTAATTGGTTGTAACACTGGCAGAGCATTACGCTGA
CTTGACGGGACGGCGCAAGCTCATGACCAAAATCCCTTAACGTGAGTTACGCGTCGTTCCACTGAGCGTC
AGAGGTATCACTAGTATTACAGAGGTAAGTTATAACAGTCGCCTAACCC
