>Addgene plasmid #103207 | LSB-hsa-miR-129-5p | depositor partial sequence | sequence record 195464 | hsa-miR-129-5p target
GCAAGCCCAGACCGCAAAAAG
