>Addgene plasmid #103207 | LSB-hsa-miR-129-5p | addgene partial sequence | sequence record 241197 | mKate2-F 5'-ACCCGCTAAGAACCTCAAGA-3'
AATCAAGGAGGCCGACAAAGAGACATACGTCGAGCAGCACGAGGTGGCTGTGGCCAGATACTGCGACCTC
CCTAGCAAACTGGGGCACAAACTTAATTGAGAATTCTACCACCCAGCTTTCTTGTACAAAGTGGTACGTC
TCAAGACCAGAGGTCTCTGCTTCTATGCTGGCAAGCCCAGACCGCAAAAAGGCAAGCCCAGACCGCAAAA
AGGCAAGCCCAGACCGCAAAAAGGCAAGCCCAGACCGCAAAAAGC
